>Addgene plasmid #146771 | pLNHA-C1-HsNot3_K | depositor full sequence | sequence record 289217 | Full Sequence
TAGTTATTAATAGTAATCAATTACGGGGTCATTAGTTCATAGCCCATATATGGAGTTCCGCGTTACATAA
CTTACGGTAAATGGCCCGCCTGGCTGACCGCCCAACGACCCCCGCCCATTGACGTCAATAATGACGTATG
TTCCCATAGTAACGCCAATAGGGACTTTCCATTGACGTCAATGGGTGGAGTATTTACGGTAAACTGCCCA
CTTGGCAGTACATCAAGTGTATCATATGCCAAGTACGCCCCCTATTGACGTCAATGACGGTAAATGGCCC
GCCTGGCATTATGCCCAGTACATGACCTTATGGGACTTTCCTACTTGGCAGTACATCTACGTATTAGTCA
TCGCTATTACCATGGTGATGCGGTTTTGGCAGTACATCAATGGGCGTGGATAGCGGTTTGACTCACGGGG
ATTTCCAAGTCTCCACCCCATTGACGTCAATGGGAGTTTGTTTTGGCACCAAAATCAACGGGACTTTCCA
AAATGTCGTAACAACTCCGCCCCATTGACGCAAATGGGCGGTAGGCGTGTACGGTGGGAGGTCTATATAA
GCAGAGCTCTCTGGCTAACTAGAGAACCCACTGCTTACTGGCTTATCGAAATTAATACGACTCACTATAG
GGAGACCCAAGCTCTAGCGCTACCGGTCGCCACCATGGACGCACAAACACGACGACGTGAGCGTCGCGCT
GAGAAACAAGCTCAATGGAAAGCTGCAAACGGTGGATCTCCTCCACATATGGCTTACCCATACGATGTTC
CAGATTACGCTCCTCCATCTCGAGCTCAAGCTTCGAATTCTGCAGTCGACGGTACCGCGGGCGCGGACAA
GCGCAAACTCCAAGGTGAGATTGATCGCTGCCTCAAGAAGGTGTCCGAGGGCGTGGAGCAGTTTGAAGAT
ATTTGGCAGAAGCTCCACAATGCAGCCAACGCGAACCAGAAAGAAAAGTATGAGGCTGACCTAAAGAAGG
AGATTAAGAAGCTACAACGGCTGAGGGACCAAATCAAGACATGGGTAGCGTCCAACGAGATCAAGGACAA
GAGGCAGCTTATAGACAACCGCAAGCTCATTGAGACGCAAATGGAACGGTTCAAAGTTGTGGAACGAGAG
ACCAAAACCAAAGCTTACAGCAAAGAGGGCCTGGGCCTGGCCCAGAAGGTAGATCCTGCCCAGAAGGAGA
AGGAAGAGGTTGGCCAGTGGCTCACGAATACCATCGACACGCTCAACATGCAGGTGGACCAGTTTGAGAG
TGAAGTGGAGTCACTGTCAGTGCAGACACGCAAGAAGAAGGGCGACAAGGATAAGCAGGACCGGATTGAG
GGCTTGAAGCGGCACATCGAGAAGCACCGCTACCACGTGCGCATGCTAGAGACCATCCTGCGCATGCTGG
ACAATGACTCCATCCTCGTTGACGCCATCCGCAAGATCAAGGACGACGTTGAGTACTATGTTGACTCATC
CCAGGACCCCGACTTCGAGGAGAACGAGTTTCTCTACGATGACCTGGACCTCGAGGACATTCCACAGGCG
CTGGTCGCCACCTCCCCCCCCAGCCACAGCCACATGGAGGATGAGATCTTCAACCAGTCCAGCAGCACGC
CCACCTCAACCACCTCCAGCTCTCCCATCCCGCCCAGCCCAGCCAACTGTACCACGGAAAACTCTGAAGA
TGATAAGAAGAGGGGACGTTCCACAGACAGTGAAGTCAGCCAGTCTCCAGCCAAAAACGGCTCCAAGCCT
GTCCACAGCAACCAGCACCCTCAGTCCCCAGCTGTGCCGCCCACCTACCCCTCCGGCCCCCCGCCTGCTG
CCTCTGCCTTGAGCACCACTCCTGGCAACAATGGGGTCCCCGCCCCCGCAGCACCCCCAAGTGCCCTGGG
CCCCAAGGCCAGTCCAGCTCCCAGCCACAACTCGGGCACCCCTGCTCCCTATGCCCAGGCTGTGGCCCCA
CCAGCTCCCAGTGGGCCCAGCACGACCCAGCCCCGGCCCCCCAGCGTCCAGCCTAGCGGAGGCGGAGGCG
GCGGCAGCGGAGGTGGAGGGAGCAGCAGCAGTAGTAACAGCAGTGCCGGTGGAGGGGCTGGCAAGCAGAA
TGGCGCCACCAGTTACAGCTCAGTTGTGGCAGACAGCCCGGCAGAGGTGGCTTTGAGCAGCAGTGGGGGC
AACAATGCCAGCAGCCAGGCCTTGGGCCCCCCTTCCGGCCCCCACAACCCACCTCCCAGCACCTCGAAGG
AACCCAGTGCGGCAGCCCCAACGGGGGCTGGGGGCGTGGCCCCAGGCTCAGGGAACAACTCAGGGGGACC
CAGCCTCCTGGTGCCACTGCCTGTGAATCCTCCCAGCTCCCCAACGCCCAGCTTCAGTGATGCCAAGGCA
GCCGGTGCCCTGCTCAATGGGCCTCCACAGTTCAGCACCGCCCCAGAAATCAAGGCCCCTGAGCCTCTGA
GCTCCTTGAAGTCCATGGCGGAACGGGCAGCCATCAGCTCTGGCATTGAGGACCCTGTGCCAACGCTGCA
CCTGACCGAGCGAGACATCATCCTGAGCAGTACATCAGCACCTCCGGCCTCAGCCCAGCCGCCCCTGCAG
CTGTCAGAGGTGAACATACCGCTGTCGCTGGGTGTCTGTCCACTGGGCCCTGTGCCCCTCACCAAGGAGC
AGCTCTATCAGCAGGCCATGGAAGAGGCCGCCTGGCACCACATGCCTCACCCCTCTGACTCTGAGCGTAT
TCGGCAGTACCTCCCCCGGAACCCCTGTCCGACGCCCCCCTACCACCACCAGATGCCACCCCCACACTCG
GACACTGTGGAATTCTACCAGCGCCTGTCGACCGAGACACTCTTCTTCATCTTCTACTATCTGGAGGGCA
CTAAGGCACAGTATCTGGCAGCCAAGGCCCTAAAGAAGCAGTCATGGCGATTCCACACCAAGTACATGAT
GTGGTTCCAGAGGCACGAGGAGCCCAAGACCATCACTGACGAGTTTGAGCAGGGCACCTACATCTACTTT
GACTACGAGAAGTGGGGCCAGCGGAAGAAGGAAGGCTTCACCTTTGAGTACCGCTACCTGGAGGACCGGG
ACCTCCAGTGAGGATCCACCGGATCTAGATAACTGATCATAATCAGCCATACCACATTTGTAGAGGTTTT
ACTTGCTTTAAAAAACCTCCCACACCTCCCCCTGAACCTGAAACATAAAATGAATGCAATTGTTGTTGTT
AACTTGTTTATTGCAGCTTATAATGGTTACAAATAAAGCAATAGCATCACAAATTTCACAAATAAAGCAT
TTTTTTCACTGCATTCTAGTTGTGGTTTGTCCAAACTCATCAATGTATCTTAACGCGTAAATTGTAAGCG
TTAATATTTTGTTAAAATTCGCGTTAAATTTTTGTTAAATCAGCTCATTTTTTAACCAATAGGCCGAAAT
CGGCAAAATCCCTTATAAATCAAAAGAATAGACCGAGATAGGGT
[37 nt withheld, positions 3475-3511]
AAAGAACGTGGACTCCAACGTCAAAGG
[49 nt withheld, positions 3539-3587]
T
[91 nt withheld, positions 3589-3679]
G
[124 nt withheld, positions 3681-3804]
CAGGTGGCACTTTTCGGGGAAATGTGCGCGGAACCCCTATTTGTTTATTTTTCTAAATACATTCAAATAT
GTATCCGCTCATGAGACAATAACCCTGATAAATGCTTCAATAATATTGAAAAAGGAAGAGTCCTGAGGCG
GAAAGAACCAGCTGTGGAATGTGTGTCAGTTAGGGTGTGGAAAGTCCCCAGGCTCCCCAGCAGGCAGAAG
TATGCAAAGCATGCATCTCAATTAGTCAGCAACCAGGTGTGGAAAGTCCCCAGGCTCCCCAGCAGGCAGA
AGTATGCAAAGCATGCATCTCAATTAGTCAGCAACCATAGTCCCGCCCCTAACTCCGCCCATCCCGCCCC
TAACTCCGCCCAGTTCCGCCCATTCTCCGCCCCATGGCTGACTAATTTTTTTTATTTATGCAGAGGCCGA
GGCCGCCTCGGCCTCTGAGCTATTCCAGAAGTAGTGAGGAGGCTTTTTTGGAGGCCTAGGCTTTTGCAAA
GATCGATCAAGAGACAGGATGAGGATCGTTTCGCATGATTGAACAAGATGGATTGCACGCAGGTTCTCCG
GCCGCTTGGGTGGAGAGGCTATTCGGCTATGACTGGGCACAACAGACAATCGGCTGCTCTGATGCCGCCG
TGTTCCGGCTGTCAGCGCAGGGGCGCCCGGTTCTTTTTGTCAAGACCGACCTGTCCGGTGCCCTGAATGA
ACTGCAAGACGAGGCAGCGCGGCTATCGTGGCTGGCCACGACGGGCGTTCCTTGCGCAGCTGTGCTCGAC
GTTGTCACTGAAGCGGGAAGGGACTGGCTGCTATTGGGCGAAGTGCCGGGGCAGGATCTCCTGTCATCTC
ACCTTGCTCCTGCCGAGAAAGTATCCATCATGGCTGATGCAATGCGGCGGCTGCATACGCTTGATCCGGC
TACCTGCCCATTCGACCACCAAGCGAAACATCGCATCGAGCGAGCACGTACTCGGATGGAAGCCGGTCTT
GTCGATCAGGATGATCTGGACGAAGAGCATCAGGGGCTCGCGCCAGCCGAACTGTTCGCCAGGCTCAAGG
CGAGCATGCCCGACGGCGAGGATCTCGTCGTGACCCATGGCGATGCCTGCTTGCCGAATATCATGGTGGA
AAATGGCCGCTTTTCTGGATTCATCGACTGTGGCCGGCTGGGTGTGGCGGACCGCTATCAGGACATAGCG
TTGGCTACCCGTGATATTGCTGAAGAGCTTGGCGGCGAATGGGCTGACCGCTTCCTCGTGCTTTACGGTA
TCGCCGCTCCCGATTCGCAGCGCATCGCCTTCTATCGCCTTCTTGACGAGTTCTTCTGAGCGGGACTCTG
GGGTTCGAAATGACCGACCAAGCGACGCCCAACCTGCCATCACGAGATTTCGATTCCACCGCCGCCTTCT
ATGAAAGGTTGGGCTTCGGAATCGTTTTCCGGGACGCCGGCTGGATGATCCTCCAGCGCGGGGATCTCAT
GCTGGAGTTCTTCGCCCACCCTAGGGGGAGGCTAACTGAAACACGGAAGGAGACAATACCGGAAGGAACC
CGCGCTATGACGGCAATAAAAAGACAGAATAAAACGCACGGTGTTGGGTCGTTTGTTCATAAACGCGGGG
TTCGGTCCCAGGGCTGGCACTCTGTCGATACCCCACCGAGACCCCATTGGGGCCAATACGCCCGCGTTTC
TTCCTTTTCCCCACCCCACCCCCCAAGTTCGGGTGAAGGCCCAGGGCTCGCAGCCAACGTCGGGGCGGCA
GGCCCTGCCATAGCCTCAGGTTACTCATATATACTTTAGATTGATTTAAAACTTCATTTTTAATTTAAAA
GGATCTAGGTGAAGATCCTTTTTGATAATCTCATGACCAAAATCCCTTAACGTGAGTTTTCGTTCCACTG
AGCGTCAGACCCCGTAGAAAAGATCAAAGGATCTTCTTGAGATCCTTTTTTTCTGCGCGTAATCTGCTGC
TTGCAAACAAAAAAACCACCGCTACCAGCGGTGGTTTGTTTGCCGGATCAAGAGCTACCAACTCTTTTTC
CGAAGGTAACTGGCTTCAGCAGAGCGCAGATACCAAATACTGTCCTTCTAGTGTAGCCGTAGTTAGGCCA
CCACTTCAAGAACTCTGTAGCACCGCCTACATACCTCGCTCTGCTAATCCTGTTACCAGTGGCTGCTGCC
AGTGGCGATAAGTCGTGTCTTACCGGGTTGGACTCAAGACGATAGTTACCGGATAAGGCGCAGCGGTCGG
GCTGAACGGGGGGTTCGTGCACACAGCCCAGCTTGGAGCGAACGACCTACACCGAACTGAGATACCTACA
GCGTGAGCTATGAGAAAGCGCCACGCTTCCCGAAGGGAGAAAGGCGGACAGGTATCCGGTAAGCGGCAGG
GTCGGAACAGGAGAGCGCACGAGGGAGCTTCCAGGGGGAAACGCCTGGTATCTTTATAGTCCTGTCGGGT
TTCGCCACCTCTGACTTGAGCGTCGATTTTTGTGATGCTCGTCAGGGGGGCGGAGCCTATGGAAAAACGC
CAGCAACGCGGCCTTTTTACGGTTCCTGGCCTTTTGCTGGCCTTTTGCTCACATGTTCTTTCCTGCGTTA
TCCCCTGATTCTGTGGATAACCGTATTACCGCCATGCAT
Features (pLannotate 1.2.2; 17 found; start..end, strand, type, name):
     61..364     +  enhancer       CMV enhancer: human cytomegalovirus immediate early enhancer
    365..568     +  promoter       CMV promoter: human cytomegalovirus (CMV) immediate early promoter
    564..597     +  LTR            5' LTR (truncated) (fragment): truncated 5' long terminal repeat (LTR) from HIV-1
    613..631     +  promoter       T7 promoter: promoter for bacteriophage T7 RNA polymerase
    755..781     +  CDS            3xHA (fragment): three tandem HA epitope tags
    787..832     +  misc_feature   MCS (fragment): multiple cloning site
    833..3088    +  CDS            CNOT3: CNOT3_HUMAN - Also known as KIAA0691, LENG2, NOT3. Experimental evidence at protein level: Swiss-Prot protein existence level 1. Component of the CCR4-NOT complex which is one of the major cellular mRNA deadenylases and is linked to various cellular processes including bulk mRNA degradation, miRNA-mediated repression, translational repression during translational initiation and general transcription regulation. Additional complex functions may be a consequence of its influence on mRNA expression. May be involved in metabolic regulation; may be involved in recruitment of the CCR4-NOT complex to
   3114..3198    +  CDS            large T antigen (fragment): large T antigen from SV40 (simian virus 40)
   3221..3342    +  polyA_signal   SV40 poly(A) signal: SV40 polyadenylation signal
   3376..3804    -  rep_origin     f1 ori (sequence partly withheld): f1 bacteriophage origin of replication; arrow indicates direction of (+) strand synthesis
   3831..3935    +  promoter       AmpR promoter: bla
   3937..4294    +  promoter       SV40 promoter: SV40 enhancer and early promoter
   4329..5123    +  CDS            NeoR/KanR: aminoglycoside phosphotransferase from Tn5; aph(3')-II (or nptII); confers resistance to neomycin, kanamycin, and G418 (Geneticin®)
   5144..5296    +  CDS            ble (fragment): BLE_KLEPN - Experimental evidence at protein level: Swiss-Prot protein existence level 1. Binding protein with a strong affinity to the bleomycin family of antibiotics. Binds to CL990; an antimitotic-antibiotic compound. From Klebsiella pneumoniae.
   5355..5402    +  polyA_signal   HSV TK poly(A) signal: herpes simplex virus thymidine kinase polyadenylation signal (Cole and Stacy, 1985)
   5493..5509    -  polyA_signal   bGH poly(A) signal (fragment): bovine growth hormone polyadenylation signal
   5731..6319    +  rep_origin     ori: high-copy-number ColE1/pMB1/pBR322/pUC origin of replication
