[The description below was written by a language model from this plasmid's Addgene catalogue record and pLannotate feature annotations shown in this document.]
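Description:
pLNHA-C1-HsNot3_K is a 6,433 nt mammalian expression plasmid for human CNOT3 (HsNot3), a subunit of the CCR4-NOT complex, one of the major cellular mRNA deadenylases involved in bulk mRNA decay and miRNA-mediated repression. The catalogue lists the backbone as unknown. The annotated layout shows a CMV enhancer/promoter upstream of a tag and multiple cloning site, an SV40 polyadenylation signal downstream, an f1 origin, and a dual-promoter NeoR/KanR cassette. It is maintained in E. coli at high copy through a ColE1/pUC-type origin under kanamycin selection. The aminoglycoside phosphotransferase gene is preceded by both a bacterial (bla) promoter and the SV40 enhancer/early promoter and is followed by an HSV TK poly(A) signal, so the same marker could in principle support G418 selection in mammalian cells.

The CNOT3 coding sequence lies directly after the MCS remnant, downstream of a short segment annotated as a fragment of a 3xHA feature, consistent with an N-terminal HA epitope tag for detection or immunoprecipitation. The "LN" in the plasmid name may indicate a further N-terminal element, but the feature table does not annotate one in the region between the promoter and the HA sequence, so the record leaves this unstated. The insert was derived from a Kazusa cDNA clone and carries two silent mutations relative to the NCBI reference transcript. Short hits to an HIV-1 LTR, SV40 large T antigen, ble and bGH poly(A) are small fragment matches, most likely incidental backbone sequence rather than functional parts. The associated work concerns recruitment of cytoplasmic deadenylase complexes to miRNA targets by GW182 proteins, and the construct suits transient expression of tagged CNOT3 in human cells for such interaction or functional studies. The sequence is depositor-supplied and may be theoretical.
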