Addgene plasmid #146771: pLNHA-C1-HsNot3_K
Purpose: Mammalian Expression of HsNot3
Depositing lab: Elisa Izaurralde. Depositing organization: Max Planck Institute for Developmental Biology. Publication: GW182 proteins directly recruit cytoplasmic deadenylase complexes to miRNA targets. Braun JE, Huntzinger E, Fauser M, Izaurralde E. Mol Cell. 2011 Oct 7;44(1):120-33. 10.1016/j.molcel.2011.09.007 PubMed 21981923.
Backbone
  Vector backbone: Unknown
  Vector type: Mammalian Expression
Growth in bacteria
  Bacterial resistance: Kanamycin, 50 μg/mL
  Growth temperature: 37°C
  Growth strain: DH5alpha
  Copy number: High Copy
Gene/Insert
  Gene/Insert name: HsNot3
  Species: H. sapiens (human)
  Mutation: two silent mutations compared to the sequence given by NCBI: NM_014516.3.
  Entrez Gene: CNOT3 (a.k.a. IDDSADF, LENG2, NOT3, NOT3H)
  Cloning method: Unknown
Terms and licenses: Academic/Nonprofit Terms; Industry Terms: Not Available to Industry
Depositor comments: CNOT3 cloned from a Kazusa clone Plasmids from this collection were made available to the research community and donated after the lab closed. Please note that the sequence provided by the depositing laboratory may be theoretical/predicted or based on Sanger sequencing results. There may be discrepancies between sequencing results obtained by Addgene and the depositor sequence. If an Addgene verified sequence is not available, please contact before placing your order to request that our lab fully sequence the plasmid.
How to cite: pLNHA-C1-HsNot3_K was a gift from Elisa Izaurralde (Addgene plasmid # 146771 ; http://n2t.net/addgene:146771 ; RRID:Addgene_146771)
